Addgene plasmid #233354: pCDNA5/FRT_CMV_NES-Kinprola_PKA_T/A-mEGFP
Purpose: CMV driven expression of the inactive PKA activity recorder negative control with T/A mutation Kinprola_PKA_T/A in mammalian cell lines fused to mEGFP
Depositing lab: Kai Johnsson. Depositing organization: Max Planck Institute for Medical Research. Publication: Molecular recording of cellular protein kinase activity with chemical labeling. Sun DE, Ng SW, Zheng Y, Xie S, Schwan N, Breuer P, Hoffmann DC, Michel J, Azorin DD, Boonekamp KE, Winkler F, Wick W, Boutros M, Li Y, Johnsson K. Nat Chem Biol. 2025 Jul 10. doi: 10.1038/s41589-025-01949-6. PubMed 40640555.
Backbone
  Vector backbone: pcDNA5/FRT
  Backbone size w/o insert (bp): 4999
  Vector type: Mammalian Expression
  Selectable markers: Hygromycin
Growth in bacteria
  Bacterial resistance: Ampicillin, 100 μg/mL
  Growth temperature: 37°C
  Growth strain: DH5alpha
  Copy number: High Copy
Gene/Insert
  Gene/Insert name: NES-Kinprola_PKA_T/A-mEGFP
  Species: Synthetic
  Insert size (bp): 2277
  Promoter: CMV
  Tag / fusion protein: NES (N terminal on insert); mEGFP (C terminal on insert)
  Cloning method: Gibson Cloning
Terms and licenses: Academic/Nonprofit Terms; Industry Terms: Not Available to Industry
Depositor comments: Please visit https://doi.org/10.1101/2024.09.11.611894 for bioRxiv preprint.
How to cite: pCDNA5/FRT_CMV_NES-Kinprola_PKA_T/A-mEGFP was a gift from Kai Johnsson (Addgene plasmid # 233354 ; http://n2t.net/addgene:233354 ; RRID:Addgene_233354)
