[The description below was written by a language model from this plasmid's Addgene catalogue record and pLannotate feature annotations shown in this document.]
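Description:
pCDNA5/FRT_CMV_NES-Kinprola_PKA_T/A-mEGFP is a mammalian expression plasmid of about 7.3 kb built on the pcDNA5/FRT backbone. It is propagated in E. coli through a high-copy ColE1/pUC-type origin and an ampicillin resistance gene (β-lactamase with its own promoter). For mammalian cells, the backbone carries an FRT site placed directly upstream of a hygromycin resistance coding sequence followed by an SV40 poly(A) signal. In this vector family that arrangement allows FLP-mediated integration into a host line carrying a matching FRT locus, with hygromycin selection of integrants. The plasmid can also simply be transfected for transient expression. Short annotated fragments of an f1 origin, SV40 promoter, ble, lacI and an HIV-1 LTR appear to be backbone remnants or partial sequence matches rather than functional parts.

The roughly 2.3 kb synthetic insert, assembled by Gibson cloning, is driven by the CMV immediate-early enhancer and promoter and terminated by the bGH poly(A) signal. A T7 promoter lies just upstream of the coding region. The open reading frame encodes Kinprola_PKA_T/A with an N-terminal nuclear export signal, which should keep the protein out of the nucleus, and a C-terminal monomeric EGFP for visualising expression. The feature table shows two separate HaloTag fragments followed by two segments matching yeast RAD53, so the recorder appears to combine a rearranged or split HaloTag with a RAD53-derived module, although the record does not describe the architecture in detail. Kinprola_PKA is a recorder of PKA activity read out by chemical labeling. This variant carries a threonine-to-alanine (T/A) mutation that makes it inactive, and it serves as the negative control for PKA activity recording in mammalian cell lines.
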