Features (pLannotate 1.2.2; 24 found; start..end, strand, type, name):
     28..80      -  misc_feature   bom (fragment): basis of mobility region from pBR322
    235..614     +  enhancer       CMV enhancer: human cytomegalovirus immediate early enhancer
    615..818     +  promoter       CMV promoter: human cytomegalovirus (CMV) immediate early promoter
    814..847     +  LTR            5' LTR (truncated) (fragment): truncated 5' long terminal repeat (LTR) from HIV-1
    863..881     +  promoter       T7 promoter: promoter for bacteriophage T7 RNA polymerase
    980..1399    +  CDS            HaloTag® (fragment): modified bacterial dehalogenase that forms covalent bonds with chloroalkane derivatives
   1445..1858    +  CDS            HaloTag® (fragment): modified bacterial dehalogenase that forms covalent bonds with chloroalkane derivatives
   1994..2263    +  CDS            RAD53 (fragment): RAD53_YEAST - Also known as MEC2, SAD1, SPK1. Experimental evidence at protein level: Swiss-Prot protein existence level 1. Controls S-phase checkpoint as well as G1 and G2 DNA damage checkpoints. Phosphorylates proteins on serine, threonine, and tyrosine. Prevents entry into anaphase and mitotic exit after DNA damage via regulation of the Polo kinase CDC5. Seems to be involved in the phosphorylation of RPH1. From Saccharomyces cerevisiae (strain ATCC 204508 / S288c) (Baker's yeast).
   2279..2431    +  CDS            RAD53 (fragment): RAD53_YEAST - Also known as MEC2, SAD1, SPK1. Experimental evidence at protein level: Swiss-Prot protein existence level 1. Controls S-phase checkpoint as well as G1 and G2 DNA damage checkpoints. Phosphorylates proteins on serine, threonine, and tyrosine. Prevents entry into anaphase and mitotic exit after DNA damage via regulation of the Polo kinase CDC5. Seems to be involved in the phosphorylation of RPH1. From Saccharomyces cerevisiae (strain ATCC 204508 / S288c) (Baker's yeast).
   2477..3193    +  CDS            mEGFP: mEGFP is a basic (constitutively fluorescent) green fluorescent protein published in 2002, derived from Aequorea victoria. It has moderate acid sensitivity.
   3234..3458    +  polyA_signal   bGH poly(A) signal: bovine growth hormone polyadenylation signal
   3462..3483    +  promoter       SV40 promoter (fragment): SV40 enhancer and early promoter
   3504..3737    +  rep_origin     f1 ori (fragment) (sequence partly withheld): f1 bacteriophage origin of replication; arrow indicates direction of (+) strand synthesis
   3742..3789    +  protein_bind   FRT: FLP-mediated recombination occurs in the 8-bp core sequence TCTAGAAA (Turan and Bode, 2011). FLP recombinase from the Saccharomyces cerevisiae 2μ plasmid
   3797..4819    +  CDS            HygR: aminoglycoside phosphotransferase from E. coli; aph(4)-Ia; confers resistance to hygromycin
   4829..4954    +  CDS            ble (fragment): BLE_KLEPN - Experimental evidence at protein level: Swiss-Prot protein existence level 1. Binding protein with a strong affinity to the bleomycin family of antibiotics. Binds to CL990; an antimitotic-antibiotic compound. From Klebsiella pneumoniae.
   4949..5070    +  polyA_signal   SV40 poly(A) signal: SV40 polyadenylation signal
   5143..5159    -  protein_bind   lac operator: The lac repressor binds to the lac operator to inhibit transcription in E. coli. This inhibition can be relieved by adding lactose or isopropyl-β-D-thiogalactopyranoside (IPTG). lac repressor encoded by lacI
   5167..5197    -  promoter       lac promoter: promoter for the E. coli lac operon
   5212..5233    -  protein_bind   CAP binding site: CAP binding activates transcription in the presence of cAMP. E. coli catabolite activator protein
   5246..5338    -  CDS            lacI (fragment): lac repressor; lacI; The lac repressor binds to the lac operator to inhibit transcription in E. coli. This inhibition can be relieved by adding lactose or isopropyl-β-D-thiogalactopyranoside (IPTG).
   5521..6110    -  rep_origin     ori: high-copy-number ColE1/pMB1/pBR322/pUC origin of replication
   6281..7141    -  CDS            AmpR: β-lactamase; bla; confers resistance to ampicillin, carbenicillin, and related antibiotics
   7142..7246    -  promoter       AmpR promoter: bla
>Addgene plasmid #233354 | pCDNA5/FRT_CMV_NES-Kinprola_PKA_T/A-mEGFP | addgene full sequence | sequence record 466640 | Addgene NGS Result
GACGGATCGGGAGATCTCCCGATCCCCTATGGTGCACTCTCAGTACAATCTGCTCTGATGCCGCATAGTT
AAGCCAGTATCTGCTCCCTGCTTGTGTGTTGGAGGTCGCTGAGTAGTGCGCGAGCAAAATTTAAGCTACA
ACAAGGCAAGGCTTGACCGACAATTGCATGAAGAATCTGCTTAGGGTTAGGCGTTTTGCGCTGCTTCGCG
ATGTACGGGCCAGATATACGCGTTGACATTGATTATTGACTAGTTATTAATAGTAATCAATTACGGGGTC
ATTAGTTCATAGCCCATATATGGAGTTCCGCGTTACATAACTTACGGTAAATGGCCCGCCTGGCTGACCG
CCCAACGACCCCCGCCCATTGACGTCAATAATGACGTATGTTCCCATAGTAACGCCAATAGGGACTTTCC
ATTGACGTCAATGGGTGGAGTATTTACGGTAAACTGCCCACTTGGCAGTACATCAAGTGTATCATATGCC
AAGTACGCCCCCTATTGACGTCAATGACGGTAAATGGCCCGCCTGGCATTATGCCCAGTACATGACCTTA
TGGGACTTTCCTACTTGGCAGTACATCTACGTATTAGTCATCGCTATTACCATGGTGATGCGGTTTTGGC
AGTACATCAATGGGCGTGGATAGCGGTTTGACTCACGGGGATTTCCAAGTCTCCACCCCATTGACGTCAA
TGGGAGTTTGTTTTGGCACCAAAATCAACGGGACTTTCCAAAATGTCGTAACAACTCCGCCCCATTGACG
CAAATGGGCGGTAGGCGTGTACGGTGGGAGGTCTATATAAGCAGAGCTCTCTGGCTAACTAGAGAACCCA
CTGCTTACTGGCTTATCGAAATTAATACGACTCACTATAGGGAGACCCAAGCTGGCTAGCGTTTAAACTT
ACCACCATGCTGCAGAACGAGCTTGCTCTTAAGTTGGCTGGACTTGATATTAACAAGACTGGAGGTTCTG
ACGTCGGCCGCAAGCTGATCATCGATCAGAACGTTTTTATCGAGGGTACGCTGCCGATGGGTGTCGTCCG
CCCGCTGACTGAAGTCGAGATGGACCATTACCGCGAGCCGTTCCTGAATCCTGTTGACCGCGAGCCACTG
TGGCGCTTCCCAAACGAGCTGCCAATCGCCGGTGAGCCAGCGAACATCGTCGCGCTGGTCGAAGAATACA
TGGACTGGCTGCACCAGTCCCCTGTCCCGAAGCTGCTGTTCTGGGGCACCCCAGGCGTTCTGATCCCACC
GGCCGAAGCCGCTCGCCTGGCCAAAAGCCTGCCTAACTGCAAGGCTGTGGACATCGGCCCGGGTCTGAAT
CTGCTGCAAGAAGACAACCCGGACCTGATCGGCAGCGAGATCGCGCGCTGGCTGTCTACTCTGGAGATTG
GTGGCACCGGTGGCTCTGGCGGTACCGGTGGCTCTGGCGGTTCTATCGGTACTGGCTTTCCATTCGACCC
CCATTATGTGGAAGTCCTGGGCGAGCGCATGCACTACGTCGATGTTGGTCCGCGCGATGGCACCCCTGTG
CTGTTCCTGCACGGTAACCCGACCTCCTCCTACGTGTGGCGCAACATCATCCCGCATGTTGCACCGACCC
ATCGCTGCATTGCTCCAGACCTGATCGGTATGGGCAAATCCGACAAACCAGACCTGGGTTATTTCTTCGA
CGACCACGTCCGCTTCATGGATGCCTTCATCGAAGCCCTGGGTCTGGAAGAGGTCGTCCTGGTCATTCAC
GACTGGGGCTCCGCTCTGGGTTTCCACTGGGCCAAGCGCAATCCAGAGCGCGTCAAAGGTATTGCATTTA
TGGAGTTCATCCGCCCTATCCCGACCTGGGACGAATGGGCTCCGGGTTCTCTGCGTCGCGCCGCCCTGGT
GGACCCTCCTCCTCCGCCACCGCCACCACCGCCGCCGCCGCCACCACCACCTCCTCCGCCTCCTCCACCA
CCACCGCCACCGCCTCCACCACCTGGCGGCAGCGCCTGTGACTATCATTTAGGAAACATTTCAAGACTGT
CAAATAAGCATTTCCAAATACTACTAGGAGAAGACGGTAACCTTTTATTGAATGACATTTCCACTAATGG
GACCTGGTTAAATGGGCAAAAAGTCGAGAAGAACAGCTATCAGTTACTGTCTCAAGGTGATGAAATAACC
GTTGGTGTAGGCGTGGAATCAGATATTTTATCTCTGGTCATTTTCATAAACGACAAATTTAAGCAGTGCC
TCGAGCAGAACAAAGTTGATCGCGGTGGCGGTATGCATAAGTTTTCTCAAGAACAGATCGGCGAAAACAT
TGTGTGCAGGGTCATTTGTACCACGGGTCAAATTCCCATCCGAGATTTGTCAGCTGATATTTCACAAGTG
CTTAAGGAAAAACGATCCATAAAGAAAGTTTGGACATTTGGTAGAAACCCAGGTTCTGCCAAGGAGACCT
TCCAGGCCTTCCGCAGCGGAGGTTCTATGGTGAGCAAGGGCGAGGAGCTGTTCACCGGGGTGGTGCCCAT
CCTGGTCGAGCTGGACGGCGACGTAAACGGCCACAAGTTCAGCGTGTCCGGCGAGGGCGAGGGCGATGCC
ACCTACGGCAAGCTGACCCTGAAGTTCATCTGCACCACCGGCAAGCTGCCCGTGCCCTGGCCCACCCTCG
TGACCACCCTGACCTACGGCGTGCAGTGCTTCAGCCGCTACCCCGACCACATGAAGCAGCACGACTTCTT
CAAGTCCGCCATGCCCGAAGGCTACGTCCAGGAGCGCACCATCTTCTTCAAGGACGACGGCAACTACAAG
ACCCGCGCCGAGGTGAAGTTCGAGGGCGACACCCTGGTGAACCGCATCGAGCTGAAGGGCATCGACTTCA
AGGAGGACGGCAACATCCTGGGGCACAAGCTGGAGTACAACTACAACAGCCACAACGTCTATATCATGGC
CGACAAGCAGAAGAACGGCATCAAGGTGAACTTCAAGATCCGCCACAACATCGAGGACGGCAGCGTGCAG
CTCGCCGACCACTACCAGCAGAACACCCCCATCGGCGACGGCCCCGTGCTGCTGCCCGACAACCACTACC
TGAGCACCCAGTCCAAACTGAGCAAAGACCCCAACGAGAAGCGCGATCACATGGTCCTGCTGGAGTTCGT
GACCGCCGCCGGGATCACTCTCGGCATGGACGAGCTGTACAAGTAATCTAGAGGGCCCGTTTAAACCCGC
TGATCAGCCTCGACTGTGCCTTCTAGTTGCCAGCCATCTGTTGTTTGCCCCTCCCCCGTGCCTTCCTTGA
CCCTGGAAGGTGCCACTCCCACTGTCCTTTCCTAATAAAATGAGGAAATTGCATCGCATTGTCTGAGTAG
GTGTCATTCTATTCTGGGGGGTGGGGTGGGGCAGGACAGCAAGGGGGAGGATTGGGAAGACAATAGCAGG
CATGCTGGGGATGCGGTGGGCTCTATGGCTTCTGAGGCGGAAAGAACCAGCTGGGGCTCTAGGGGGTATC
CCC
[124 nt withheld, positions 3504-3627]
C
[91 nt withheld, positions 3629-3719]
AGGGTGATGGTTCACGTACCTAGAAGTTCCTATTCCGAAGTTCCTATTCTCTAGAAAGTATAGGAACTTC
CTTGGCCAAAAAGCCTGAACTCACCGCGACGTCTGTCGAGAAGTTTCTGATCGAAAAGTTCGACAGCGTC
TCCGACCTGATGCAGCTCTCGGAGGGCGAAGAATCTCGTGCTTTCAGCTTCGATGTAGGAGGGCGTGGAT
ATGTCCTGCGGGTAAATAGCTGCGCCGATGGTTTCTACAAAGATCGTTATGTTTATCGGCACTTTGCATC
GGCCGCGCTCCCGATTCCGGAAGTGCTTGACATTGGGGAATTCAGCGAGAGCCTGACCTATTGCATCTCC
CGCCGTGCACAGGGTGTCACGTTGCAAGACCTGCCTGAAACCGAACTGCCCGCTGTTCTGCAGCCGGTCG
CGGAGGCCATGGATGCGATCGCTGCGGCCGATCTTAGCCAGACGAGCGGGTTCGGCCCATTCGGACCGCA
AGGAATCGGTCAATACACTACATGGCGTGATTTCATATGCGCGATTGCTGATCCCCATGTGTATCACTGG
CAAACTGTGATGGACGACACCGTCAGTGCGTCCGTCGCGCAGGCTCTCGATGAGCTGATGCTTTGGGCCG
AGGACTGCCCCGAAGTCCGGCACCTCGTGCACGCGGATTTCGGCTCCAACAATGTCCTGACGGACAATGG
CCGCATAACAGCGGTCATTGACTGGAGCGAGGCGATGTTCGGGGATTCCCAATACGAGGTCGCCAACATC
TTCTTCTGGAGGCCGTGGTTGGCTTGTATGGAGCAGCAGACGCGCTACTTCGAGCGGAGGCATCCGGAGC
TTGCAGGATCGCCGCGGCTCCGGGCGTATATGCTCCGCATTGGTCTTGACCAACTCTATCAGAGCTTGGT
TGACGGCAATTTCGATGATGCAGCTTGGGCGCAGGGTCGATGCGACGCAATCGTCCGATCCGGAGCCGGG
ACTGTCGGGCGTACACAAATCGCCCGCAGAAGCGCGGCCGTCTGGACCGATGGCTGTGTAGAAGTACTCG
CCGATAGTGGAAACCGACGCCCCAGCACTCGTCCGAGGGCAAAGGAATAGCACGTACTACGAGATTTCGA
TTCCACCGCCGCCTTCTATGAAAGGTTGGGCTTCGGAATCGTTTTCCGGGACGCCGGCTGGATGATCCTC
CAGCGCGGGGATCTCATGCTGGAGTTCTTCGCCCACCCCAACTTGTTTATTGCAGCTTATAATGGTTACA
AATAAAGCAATAGCATCACAAATTTCACAAATAAAGCATTTTTTTCACTGCATTCTAGTTGTGGTTTGTC
CAAACTCATCAATGTATCTTATCATGTCTGTATACCGTCGACCTCTAGCTAGAGCTTGGCGTAATCATGG
TCATAGCTGTTTCCTGTGTGAAATTGTTATCCGCTCACAATTCCACACAACATACGAGCCGGAAGCATAA
AGTGTAAAGCCTGGGGTGCCTAATGAGTGAGCTAACTCACATTAATTGCGTTGCGCTCACTGCCCGCTTT
CCAGTCGGGAAACCTGTCGTGCCAGCTGCATTAATGAATCGGCCAACGCGCGGGGAGAGGCGGTTTGCGT
ATTGGGCGCTCTTCCGCTTCCTCGCTCACTGACTCGCTGCGCTCGGTCGTTCGGCTGCGGCGAGCGGTAT
CAGCTCACTCAAAGGCGGTAATACGGTTATCCACAGAATCAGGGGATAACGCAGGAAAGAACATGTGAGC
AAAAGGCCAGCAAAAGGCCAGGAACCGTAAAAAGGCCGCGTTGCTGGCGTTTTTCCATAGGCTCCGCCCC
CCCTGACGAGCATCACAAAAATCGACGCTCAAGTCAGAGGTGGCGAAACCCGACAGGACTATAAAGATAC
CAGGCGTTTCCCCCTGGAAGCTCCCTCGTGCGCTCTCCTGTTCCGACCCTGCCGCTTACCGGATACCTGT
CCGCCTTTCTCCCTTCGGGAAGCGTGGCGCTTTCTCATAGCTCACGCTGTAGGTATCTCAGTTCGGTGTA
GGTCGTTCGCTCCAAGCTGGGCTGTGTGCACGAACCCCCCGTTCAGCCCGACCGCTGCGCCTTATCCGGT
AACTATCGTCTTGAGTCCAACCCGGTAAGACACGACTTATCGCCACTGGCAGCAGCCACTGGTAACAGGA
TTAGCAGAGCGAGGTATGTAGGCGGTGCTACAGAGTTCTTGAAGTGGTGGCCTAACTACGGCTACACTAG
AAGAACAGTATTTGGTATCTGCGCTCTGCTGAAGCCAGTTACCTTCGGAAAAAGAGTTGGTAGCTCTTGA
TCCGGCAAACAAACCACCGCTGGTAGCGGTGGTTTTTTTGTTTGCAAGCAGCAGATTACGCGCAGAAAAA
AAGGATCTCAAGAAGATCCTTTGATCTTTTCTACGGGGTCTGACGCTCAGTGGAACGAAAACTCACGTTA
AGGGATTTTGGTCATGAGATTATCAAAAAGGATCTTCACCTAGATCCTTTTAAATTAAAAATGAAGTTTT
AAATCAATCTAAAGTATATATGAGTAAACTTGGTCTGACAGTTACCAATGCTTAATCAGTGAGGCACCTA
TCTCAGCGATCTGTCTATTTCGTTCATCCATAGTTGCCTGACTCCCCGTCGTGTAGATAACTACGATACG
GGAGGGCTTACCATCTGGCCCCAGTGCTGCAATGATACCGCGAGACCCACGCTCACCGGCTCCAGATTTA
TCAGCAATAAACCAGCCAGCCGGAAGGGCCGAGCGCAGAAGTGGTCCTGCAACTTTATCCGCCTCCATCC
AGTCTATTAATTGTTGCCGGGAAGCTAGAGTAAGTAGTTCGCCAGTTAATAGTTTGCGCAACGTTGTTGC
CATTGCTACAGGCATCGTGGTGTCACGCTCGTCGTTTGGTATGGCTTCATTCAGCTCCGGTTCCCAACGA
TCAAGGCGAGTTACATGATCCCCTATGTTGTGCAAAAAAGCGGTTAGCTCCTTCGGTCCTCCGATCGTTG
TCAGAAGTAAGTTGGCCGCAGTGTTATCACTCATGGTTATGGCAGCACTGCATAATTCTCTTACTGTCAT
GCCATCCGTAAGATGCTTTTCTGTGACTGGTGAGTACTCAACCAAGTCATTCTGAGAATAGTGTATGCGG
CGACCGAGTTGCTCTTGCCCGGCGTCAATACGGGATAATACCGCGCCACATAGCAGAACTTTAAAAGTGC
TCATCATTGGAAAACGTTCTTCGGGGCGAAAACTCTCAAGGATCTTACCGCTGTTGAGATCCAGTTCGAT
GTAACCCACTCGTGCACCCAACTGATCTTCAGCATCTTTTACTTTCACCAGCGTTTCTGGGTGAGCAAAA
ACAGGAAGGCAAAATGCCGCAAAAAAGGGAATAAGGGCGACACGGAAATGTTGAATACTCATACTCTTCC
TTTTTCAATATTATTGAAGCATTTATCAGGGTTATTGTCTCATGAGCGGATACATATTTGAATGTATTTA
GAAAAATAAACAAATAGGGGTTCCGCGCACATTTCCCCGAAAAGTGCCACCTGACGTC
